Addgene plasmid #76193: PIK3CB gRNA (BRDN0001145643)
Purpose: 3rd generation lentiviral gRNA plasmid targeting human PIK3CB
Depositing lab: John Doench & David Root. Depositing organization: Broad Institute. Publication: Optimized sgRNA design to maximize activity and minimize off-target effects of CRISPR-Cas9. Doench JG, Fusi N, Sullender M, Hegde M, Vaimberg EW, Donovan KF, Smith I, Tothova Z, Wilen C, Orchard R, Virgin HW, Listgarten J, Root DE. Nat Biotechnol. 2016 Jan 18. doi: 10.1038/nbt.3437. PubMed 26780180.
Backbone
  Vector backbone: lentiGuide-Puro
  Backbone manufacturer: Zhang Lab (Addgene plasmid # 52963)
  Vector type: Mammalian Expression, Lentiviral, CRISPR
  Selectable markers: Puromycin
Growth in bacteria
  Bacterial resistance: Ampicillin, 100 μg/mL
  Growth temperature: 37°C
  Growth strain: DH5alpha
  Copy number: High Copy
Gene/Insert
  Gene/Insert name: PIK3CB (alt names: PIK3CB; NM_001256045.1)
  gRNA/shRNA sequence: AAAGAGCACTTGGTAATCGG
  Species: H. sapiens (human)
  Entrez Gene: PIK3CB (a.k.a. P110BETA, PI3K, PI3KBETA, PIK3C1)
  Promoter: hU6
  Cloning method: Unknown
  Sequencing primers: 5′ U6-F; 3′ pS2-R
Terms and licenses: Academic/Nonprofit Terms; Industry Terms: Not Available to Industry
Depositor comments: The gRNA was designed to target the following Genbank reference sequence(s): NM_001256045.1,NM_006219.2. Note that this plasmid does NOT contain Cas9. It should be used in conjunction with lentiCas9-Blast (Addgene #52962) or otherwise with cell lines already expressing Cas9. Browse the full kinome gRNA library at http://www.addgene.org/pooled-library/broadgpp-human-kinome/ or visit http://www.broadinstitute.org/rnai/public/ for detailed protocols and information.
How to cite: PIK3CB gRNA (BRDN0001145643) was a gift from John Doench & David Root (Addgene plasmid # 76193 ; http://n2t.net/addgene:76193 ; RRID:Addgene_76193)
