[The description below was written by a language model from this plasmid's Addgene catalogue record and pLannotate feature annotations shown in this document.]
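Description:
PIK3CB gRNA (BRDN0001145643) is a third-generation lentiviral guide RNA plasmid built on the lentiGuide-Puro backbone, designed to direct Streptococcus pyogenes Cas9 to the human PIK3CB gene, which encodes the p110β catalytic subunit of PI3-kinase. It is propagated in E. coli as a high-copy plasmid through a ColE1/pUC-type origin with ampicillin selection from the β-lactamase gene. The backbone also carries an f1 origin, an SV40 origin and poly(A) signal, and remnants of lac and phage promoter elements that play no role in the payload.

The lentiviral transfer cassette begins with an RSV promoter fused to a truncated HIV-1 5' LTR, which makes genomic RNA production Tat-independent. This is followed by the Ψ packaging signal with a partial gag sequence, the Rev response element and a central polypurine tract, and it ends in a self-inactivating ΔU3 3' LTR. Within this cassette, a human U6 RNA polymerase III promoter drives the 20-nucleotide PIK3CB-specific spacer fused to the Cas9 guide RNA scaffold. A separate EF-1α promoter with its intron A expresses puromycin N-acetyltransferase, so transduced mammalian cells can be selected with puromycin. A WPRE downstream of this marker enhances transcript expression.

The plasmid does not encode Cas9, so it must be used with a separate Cas9 vector such as lentiCas9-Blast or in cells that already express the nuclease. The guide was designed against two PIK3CB reference transcripts and belongs to a human kinome gRNA collection developed alongside optimized sgRNA design rules. It is typically used for knockout of PIK3CB after lentiviral delivery.
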