Features (pLannotate 1.2.2; 29 found; start..end, strand, type, name):
     14..80      +  CDS            small t antigen (fragment): SV40 (simian virus 40) small t antigen
    106..317     +  promoter       EF-1α core promoter: core promoter for human elongation factor EF-1α
    318..1256    +  intron         EF-1α intron A: intron upstream of the start codon of human EF-1α
   1278..1877    +  CDS            PuroR (fragment): puromycin N-acetyltransferase; pac from Streptomyces; confers resistance to puromycin
   1893..2481    +  misc_feature   WPRE: woodchuck hepatitis virus posttranscriptional regulatory element
   2532..2551    +  misc_feature   cPPT/CTS (fragment): central polypurine tract and central termination sequence of HIV-1
   2553..2786    +  LTR            3' LTR (ΔU3): self-inactivating 3' long terminal repeat (LTR) from HIV-1
   2864..2985    +  polyA_signal   SV40 poly(A) signal: SV40 polyadenylation signal
   3025..3160    +  rep_origin     SV40 ori: SV40 origin of replication
   3181..3199    -  promoter       T7 promoter: promoter for bacteriophage T7 RNA polymerase
   3207..3362    +  CDS            lacZα (fragment): LacZα fragment of β-galactosidase; lacZ fragment
   3367..3795    +  rep_origin     f1 ori (sequence partly withheld): f1 bacteriophage origin of replication; arrow indicates direction of (+) strand synthesis
   3848..3952    +  promoter       AmpR promoter: bla
   3953..4813    +  CDS            AmpR: β-lactamase; bla; confers resistance to ampicillin, carbenicillin, and related antibiotics
   4984..5572    +  rep_origin     ori: high-copy-number ColE1/pMB1/pBR322/pUC origin of replication
   5755..5847    +  CDS            lacI (fragment): lac repressor; lacI; The lac repressor binds to the lac operator to inhibit transcription in E. coli. This inhibition can be relieved by adding lactose or isopropyl-β-D-thiogalactopyranoside (IPTG).
   5860..5881    +  protein_bind   CAP binding site: CAP binding activates transcription in the presence of cAMP. E. coli catabolite activator protein
   5896..5926    +  promoter       lac promoter: promoter for the E. coli lac operon
   5934..5950    +  protein_bind   lac operator: The lac repressor binds to the lac operator to inhibit transcription in E. coli. This inhibition can be relieved by adding lactose or isopropyl-β-D-thiogalactopyranoside (IPTG). lac repressor encoded by lacI
   5995..6013    +  promoter       T3 promoter: promoter for bacteriophage T3 RNA polymerase
   6041..6267    +  promoter       RSV promoter: Rous sarcoma virus enhancer/promoter
   6268..6448    +  LTR            5' LTR (truncated): truncated 5' long terminal repeat (LTR) from HIV-1
   6495..6620    +  misc_feature   HIV-1 Ψ: packaging signal of human immunodeficiency virus type 1
   6604..6967    +  CDS            HIV-1 gag (fragment): gag protein from human immunodeficiency virus 1; gag
   7113..7346    +  misc_feature   RRE: The Rev response element (RRE) of HIV-1 allows for Rev-dependent mRNA export from the nucleus to the cytoplasm.
   7723..7749    +  CDS            Rev (fragment): human immunodeficiency virus 1 (HIV-1) Rev protein; rev; enhances nuclear export of unspliced and incompletely spliced viral mRNAs
   7753..7993    +  promoter       U6 promoter: RNA polymerase III promoter for human U6 snRNA
   8023..8098    +  misc_RNA       gRNA scaffold: guide RNA scaffold for the Streptococcus pyogenes CRISPR/Cas9 system
   8154..8271    +  misc_feature   cPPT/CTS: central polypurine tract and central termination sequence of HIV-1
>Addgene plasmid #76193 | PIK3CB gRNA (BRDN0001145643) | addgene full sequence | sequence record 185364 | Addgene Assembled Sequence
CCCGGGTGCAAAGATGGATAAAGTTTTAAACAGAGAGGAATCTTTGCAGCTAATGGACCTTCTAGGTCTT
GAAAGGAGTGGGAATTGGCTCCGGTGCCCGTCAGTGGGCAGAGCGCACATCGCCCACAGTCCCCGAGAAG
TTGGGGGGAGGGGTCGGCAATTGATCCGGTGCCTAGAGAAGGTGGCGCGGGGTAAACTGGGAAAGTGATG
TCGTGTACTGGCTCCGCCTTTTTCCCGAGGGTGGGGGAGAACCGTATATAAGTGCAGTAGTCGCCGTGAA
CGTTCTTTTTCGCAACGGGTTTGCCGCCAGAACACAGGTAAGTGCCGTGTGTGGTTCCCGCGGGCCTGGC
CTCTTTACGGGTTATGGCCCTTGCGTGCCTTGAATTACTTCCACCTGGCTGCAGTACGTGATTCTTGATC
CCGAGCTTCGGGTTGGAAGTGGGTGGGAGAGTTCGAGGCCTTGCGCTTAAGGAGCCCCTTCGCCTCGTGC
TTGAGTTGAGGCCTGGCCTGGGCGCTGGGGCCGCCGCGTGCGAATCTGGTGGCACCTTCGCGCCTGTCTC
GCTGCTTTCGATAAGTCTCTAGCCATTTAAAATTTTTGATGACCTGCTGCGACGCTTTTTTTCTGGCAAG
ATAGTCTTGTAAATGCGGGCCAAGATCTGCACACTGGTATTTCGGTTTTTGGGGCCGCGGGCGGCGACGG
GGCCCGTGCGTCCCAGCGCACATGTTCGGCGAGGCGGGGCCTGCGAGCGCGGCCACCGAGAATCGGACGG
GGGTAGTCTCAAGCTGGCCGGCCTGCTCTGGTGCCTGGCCTCGCGCCGCCGTGTATCGCCCCGCCCTGGG
CGGCAAGGCTGGCCCGGTCGGCACCAGTTGCGTGAGCGGAAAGATGGCCGCTTCCCGGCCCTGCTGCAGG
GAGCTCAAAATGGAGGACGCGGCGCTCGGGAGAGCGGGCGGGTGAGTCACCCACACAAAGGAAAAGGGCC
TTTCCGTCCTCAGCCGTCGCTTCATGTGACTCCACGGAGTACCGGGCGCCGTCCAGGCACCTCGATTAGT
TCTCGAGCTTTTGGAGTACGTCGTCTTTAGGTTGGGGGGAGGGGTTTTATGCGATGGAGTTTCCCCACAC
TGAGTGGGTGGAGACTGAAGTTAGGCCAGCTTGGCACTTGATGTAATTCTCCTTGGAATTTGCCCTTTTT
GAGTTTGGATCTTGGTTCATTCTCAAGCCTCAGACAGTGGTTCAAAGTTTTTTTCTTCCATTTCAGGTGT
CGTGACGTACGGCCACCATGACCGAGTACAAGCCCACGGTGCGCCTCGCCACCCGCGACGACGTCCCCAG
GGCCGTACGCACCCTCGCCGCCGCGTTCGCCGACTACCCCGCCACGCGCCACACCGTCGATCCGGACCGC
CACATCGAGCGGGTCACCGAGCTGCAAGAACTCTTCCTCACGCGCGTCGGGCTCGACATCGGCAAGGTGT
GGGTCGCGGACGACGGCGCCGCCGTGGCGGTCTGGACCACGCCGGAGAGCGTCGAAGCGGGGGCGGTGTT
CGCCGAGATCGGCCCGCGCATGGCCGAGTTGAGCGGTTCCCGGCTGGCCGCGCAGCAACAGATGGAAGGC
CTCCTGGCGCCGCACCGGCCCAAGGAGCCCGCGTGGTTCCTGGCCACCGTCGGAGTCTCGCCCGACCACC
AGGGCAAGGGTCTGGGCAGCGCCGTCGTGCTCCCCGGAGTGGAGGCGGCCGAGCGCGCCGGGGTGCCCGC
CTTCCTGGAGACCTCCGCGCCCCGCAACCTCCCCTTCTACGAGCGGCTCGGCTTCACCGTCACCGCCGAC
GTCGAGGTGCCCGAAGGACCGCGCACCTGGTGCATGACCCGCAAGCCCGGTGCCTGAACGCGTTAAGTCG
ACAATCAACCTCTGGATTACAAAATTTGTGAAAGATTGACTGGTATTCTTAACTATGTTGCTCCTTTTAC
GCTATGTGGATACGCTGCTTTAATGCCTTTGTATCATGCTATTGCTTCCCGTATGGCTTTCATTTTCTCC
TCCTTGTATAAATCCTGGTTGCTGTCTCTTTATGAGGAGTTGTGGCCCGTTGTCAGGCAACGTGGCGTGG
TGTGCACTGTGTTTGCTGACGCAACCCCCACTGGTTGGGGCATTGCCACCACCTGTCAGCTCCTTTCCGG
GACTTTCGCTTTCCCCCTCCCTATTGCCACGGCGGAACTCATCGCCGCCTGCCTTGCCCGCTGCTGGACA
GGGGCTCGGCTGTTGGGCACTGACAATTCCGTGGTGTTGTCGGGGAAATCATCGTCCTTTCCTTGGCTGC
TCGCCTGTGTTGCCACCTGGATTCTGCGCGGGACGTCCTTCTGCTACGTCCCTTCGGCCCTCAATCCAGC
GGACCTTCCTTCCCGCGGCCTGCTGCCGGCTCTGCGGCCTCTTCCGCGTCTTCGCCTTCGCCCTCAGACG
AGTCGGATCTCCCTTTGGGCCGCCTCCCCGCGTCGACTTTAAGACCAATGACTTACAAGGCAGCTGTAGA
TCTTAGCCACTTTTTAAAAGAAAAGGGGGGACTGGAAGGGCTAATTCACTCCCAACGAAGACAAGATCTG
CTTTTTGCTTGTACTGGGTCTCTCTGGTTAGACCAGATCTGAGCCTGGGAGCTCTCTGGCTAACTAGGGA
ACCCACTGCTTAAGCCTCAATAAAGCTTGCCTTGAGTGCTTCAAGTAGTGTGTGCCCGTCTGTTGTGTGA
CTCTGGTAACTAGAGATCCCTCAGACCCTTTTAGTCAGTGTGGAAAATCTCTAGCAGTACGTATAGTAGT
TCATGTCATCTTATTATTCAGTATTTATAACTTGCAAAGAAATGAATATCAGAGAGTGAGAGGAACTTGT
TTATTGCAGCTTATAATGGTTACAAATAAAGCAATAGCATCACAAATTTCACAAATAAAGCATTTTTTTC
ACTGCATTCTAGTTGTGGTTTGTCCAAACTCATCAATGTATCTTATCATGTCTGGCTCTAGCTATCCCGC
CCCTAACTCCGCCCATCCCGCCCCTAACTCCGCCCAGTTCCGCCCATTCTCCGCCCCATGGCTGACTAAT
TTTTTTTATTTATGCAGAGGCCGAGGCCGCCTCGGCCTCTGAGCTATTCCAGAAGTAGTGAGGAGGCTTT
TTTGGAGGCCTAGGGACGTACCCAATTCGCCCTATAGTGAGTCGTATTACGCGCGCTCACTGGCCGTCGT
TTTACAACGTCGTGACTGGGAAAACCCTGGCGTTACCCAACTTAATCGCCTTGCAGCACATCCCCCTTTC
GCCAGCTGGCGTAATAGCGAAGAGGCCCGCACCGATCGCCCTTCCCAACAGTTGCGCAGCCTGAATGGCG
AATGGG
[124 nt withheld, positions 3367-3490]
C
[91 nt withheld, positions 3492-3582]
A
[49 nt withheld, positions 3584-3632]
CCTTTGACGTTGGAGTCCACGTTCTTT
[37 nt withheld, positions 3660-3696]
ACCCTATCTCGGTCTATTCTTTTGATTTATAAGGGATTTTGCCGATTTCGGCCTATTGGTTAAAAAATGA
GCTGATTTAACAAAAATTTAACGCGAATTTTAACAAAATATTAACGCTTACAATTTAGGTGGCACTTTTC
GGGGAAATGTGCGCGGAACCCCTATTTGTTTATTTTTCTAAATACATTCAAATATGTATCCGCTCATGAG
ACAATAACCCTGATAAATGCTTCAATAATATTGAAAAAGGAAGAGTATGAGTATTCAACATTTCCGTGTC
GCCCTTATTCCCTTTTTTGCGGCATTTTGCCTTCCTGTTTTTGCTCACCCAGAAACGCTGGTGAAAGTAA
AAGATGCTGAAGATCAGTTGGGTGCACGAGTGGGTTACATCGAACTGGATCTCAACAGCGGTAAGATCCT
TGAGAGTTTTCGCCCCGAAGAACGTTTTCCAATGATGAGCACTTTTAAAGTTCTGCTATGTGGCGCGGTA
TTATCCCGTATTGACGCCGGGCAAGAGCAACTCGGTCGCCGCATACACTATTCTCAGAATGACTTGGTTG
AGTACTCACCAGTCACAGAAAAGCATCTTACGGATGGCATGACAGTAAGAGAATTATGCAGTGCTGCCAT
AACCATGAGTGATAACACTGCGGCCAACTTACTTCTGACAACGATCGGAGGACCGAAGGAGCTAACCGCT
TTTTTGCACAACATGGGGGATCATGTAACTCGCCTTGATCGTTGGGAACCGGAGCTGAATGAAGCCATAC
CAAACGACGAGCGTGACACCACGATGCCTGTAGCAATGGCAACAACGTTGCGCAAACTATTAACTGGCGA
ACTACTTACTCTAGCTTCCCGGCAACAATTAATAGACTGGATGGAGGCGGATAAAGTTGCAGGACCACTT
CTGCGCTCGGCCCTTCCGGCTGGCTGGTTTATTGCTGATAAATCTGGAGCCGGTGAGCGTGGGTCTCGCG
GTATCATTGCAGCACTGGGGCCAGATGGTAAGCCCTCCCGTATCGTAGTTATCTACACGACGGGGAGTCA
GGCAACTATGGATGAACGAAATAGACAGATCGCTGAGATAGGTGCCTCACTGATTAAGCATTGGTAACTG
TCAGACCAAGTTTACTCATATATACTTTAGATTGATTTAAAACTTCATTTTTAATTTAAAAGGATCTAGG
TGAAGATCCTTTTTGATAATCTCATGACCAAAATCCCTTAACGTGAGTTTTCGTTCCACTGAGCGTCAGA
CCCCGTAGAAAAGATCAAAGGATCTTCTTGAGATCCTTTTTTTCTGCGCGTAATCTGCTGCTTGCAAACA
AAAAAACCACCGCTACCAGCGGTGGTTTGTTTGCCGGATCAAGAGCTACCAACTCTTTTTCCGAAGGTAA
CTGGCTTCAGCAGAGCGCAGATACCAAATACTGTTCTTCTAGTGTAGCCGTAGTTAGGCCACCACTTCAA
GAACTCTGTAGCACCGCCTACATACCTCGCTCTGCTAATCCTGTTACCAGTGGCTGCTGCCAGTGGCGAT
AAGTCGTGTCTTACCGGGTTGGACTCAAGACGATAGTTACCGGATAAGGCGCAGCGGTCGGGCTGAACGG
GGGGTTCGTGCACACAGCCCAGCTTGGAGCGAACGACCTACACCGAACTGAGATACCTACAGCGTGAGCT
ATGAGAAAGCGCCACGCTTCCCGAAGGGAGAAAGGCGGACAGGTATCCGGTAAGCGGCAGGGTCGGAACA
GGAGAGCGCACGAGGGAGCTTCCAGGGGGAAACGCCTGGTATCTTTATAGTCCTGTCGGGTTTCGCCACC
TCTGACTTGAGCGTCGATTTTTGTGATGCTCGTCAGGGGGGCGGAGCCTATGGAAAAACGCCAGCAACGC
GGCCTTTTTACGGTTCCTGGCCTTTTGCTGGCCTTTTGCTCACATGTTCTTTCCTGCGTTATCCCCTGAT
TCTGTGGATAACCGTATTACCGCCTTTGAGTGAGCTGATACCGCTCGCCGCAGCCGAACGACCGAGCGCA
GCGAGTCAGTGAGCGAGGAAGCGGAAGAGCGCCCAATACGCAAACCGCCTCTCCCCGCGCGTTGGCCGAT
TCATTAATGCAGCTGGCACGACAGGTTTCCCGACTGGAAAGCGGGCAGTGAGCGCAACGCAATTAATGTG
AGTTAGCTCACTCATTAGGCACCCCAGGCTTTACACTTTATGCTTCCGGCTCGTATGTTGTGTGGAATTG
TGAGCGGATAACAATTTCACACAGGAAACAGCTATGACCATGATTACGCCAAGCGCGCAATTAACCCTCA
CTAAAGGGAACAAAAGCTGGAGCTGCAAGCTTAATGTAGTCTTATGCAATACTCTTGTAGTCTTGCAACA
TGGTAACGATGAGTTAGCAACATGCCTTACAAGGAGAGAAAAAGCACCGTGCATGCCGATTGGTGGAAGT
AAGGTGGTACGATCGTGCCTTATTAGGAAGGCAACAGACGGGTCTGACATGGATTGGACGAACCACTGAA
TTGCCGCATTGCAGAGATATTGTATTTAAGTGCCTAGCTCGATACATAAACGGGTCTCTCTGGTTAGACC
AGATCTGAGCCTGGGAGCTCTCTGGCTAACTAGGGAACCCACTGCTTAAGCCTCAATAAAGCTTGCCTTG
AGTGCTTCAAGTAGTGTGTGCCCGTCTGTTGTGTGACTCTGGTAACTAGAGATCCCTCAGACCCTTTTAG
TCAGTGTGGAAAATCTCTAGCAGTGGCGCCCGAACAGGGACTTGAAAGCGAAAGGGAAACCAGAGGAGCT
CTCTCGACGCAGGACTCGGCTTGCTGAAGCGCGCACGGCAAGAGGCGAGGGGCGGCGACTGGTGAGTACG
CCAAAAATTTTGACTAGCGGAGGCTAGAAGGAGAGAGATGGGTGCGAGAGCGTCAGTATTAAGCGGGGGA
GAATTAGATCGCGATGGGAAAAAATTCGGTTAAGGCCAGGGGGAAAGAAAAAATATAAATTAAAACATAT
AGTATGGGCAAGCAGGGAGCTAGAACGATTCGCAGTTAATCCTGGCCTGTTAGAAACATCAGAAGGCTGT
AGACAAATACTGGGACAGCTACAACCATCCCTTCAGACAGGATCAGAAGAACTTAGATCATTATATAATA
CAGTAGCAACCCTCTATTGTGTGCATCAAAGGATAGAGATAAAAGACACCAAGGAAGCTTTAGACAAGAT
AGAGGAAGAGCAAAACAAAAGTAAGACCACCGCACAGCAAGCGGCCGCTGATCTTCAGACCTGGAGGAGG
AGATATGAGGGACAATTGGAGAAGTGAATTATATAAATATAAAGTAGTAAAAATTGAACCATTAGGAGTA
GCACCCACCAAGGCAAAGAGAAGAGTGGTGCAGAGAGAAAAAAGAGCAGTGGGAATAGGAGCTTTGTTCC
TTGGGTTCTTGGGAGCAGCAGGAAGCACTATGGGCGCAGCGTCAATGACGCTGACGGTACAGGCCAGACA
ATTATTGTCTGGTATAGTGCAGCAGCAGAACAATTTGCTGAGGGCTATTGAGGCGCAACAGCATCTGTTG
CAACTCACAGTCTGGGGCATCAAGCAGCTCCAGGCAAGAATCCTGGCTGTGGAAAGATACCTAAAGGATC
AACAGCTCCTGGGGATTTGGGGTTGCTCTGGAAAACTCATTTGCACCACTGCTGTGCCTTGGAATGCTAG
TTGGAGTAATAAATCTCTGGAACAGATTTGGAATCACACGACCTGGATGGAGTGGGACAGAGAAATTAAC
AATTACACAAGCTTAATACACTCCTTAATTGAAGAATCGCAAAACCAGCAAGAAAAGAATGAACAAGAAT
TATTGGAATTAGATAAATGGGCAAGTTTGTGGAATTGGTTTAACATAACAAATTGGCTGTGGTATATAAA
ATTATTCATAATGATAGTAGGAGGCTTGGTAGGTTTAAGAATAGTTTTTGCTGTACTTTCTATAGTGAAT
AGAGTTAGGCAGGGATATTCACCATTATCGTTTCAGACCCACCTCCCAACCCCGAGGGGACCCAGAGAGG
GCCTATTTCCCATGATTCCTTCATATTTGCATATACGATACAAGGCTGTTAGAGAGATAATTAGAATTAA
TTTGACTGTAAACACAAAGATATTAGTACAAAATACGTGACGTAGAAAGTAATAATTTCTTGGGTAGTTT
GCAGTTTTAAAATTATGTTTTAAAATGGACTATCATATGCTTACCGTAACTTGAAAGTATTTCGATTTCT
TGGCTTTATATATCTTGTGGAAAGGACGAAACACCGAAAGAGCACTTGGTAATCGGGTTTTAGAGCTAGA
AATAGCAAGTTAAAATAAGGCTAGTCCGTTATCAACTTGAAAAAGTGGCACCGAGTCGGTGCTTTTTTAA
GCTTGGCGTAACTAGATCTTGAGACAAATGGCAGTATTCATCCACAATTTTAAAAGAAAAGGGGGGATTG
GGGGGTACAGTGCAGGGGAAAGAATAGTAGACATAATAGCAACAGACATACAAACTAAAGAATTACAAAA
ACAAATTACAAAAATTCAAAATTTTCGGGTTTATTACAGGGACAGCAGAGATCCACTTTGGCGCCGGCTC
GAGGGGG
