>Addgene plasmid #76193 | PIK3CB gRNA (BRDN0001145643) | depositor partial sequence | sequence record 143653 | Target Sequence
AAAGAGCACTTGGTAATCGG
