>Addgene plasmid #76193 | PIK3CB gRNA (BRDN0001145643) | addgene partial sequence | sequence record 185363 | hU6-F
AGAAAGTAATAATTTCTTGGGTAGTTTGCAGTTTTAAAATTATGTTTTAAAATGGACTATCATATGCTTA
CCGTAACTTGAAAGTATTTCGATTTCTTGGCTTTATATATCTTGTGGAAAGGACGAAACACCGAAAGAGC
ACTTGGTAATCGGGTTTTAGAGCTAGAAATAGCAAGTTAAAATAAGGCTAGTCCGTTATCAACTTGAAAA
AGTGGCACCGAGTCGGTGCTTTTTTAAGCTTGGCGTAACTAGATCTTGAGACAAATGGCAGTATTCATCC
ACAATTTTAAAAGAAAAGGGGGGATTGGGGGGTACAGTGCAGGGGAAAGAATAGTAGACATAATAGCAAC
AGACATACAAACTAAAGAATTACAAAAACAAATTACAAAAATTCAAAATTTTCGGGTTTATTACAGGGAC
AGCAGAGATCCACTTTGGCGCCGGCTCGAGGGGGCCCGGGTGCAAAGATGGATAAAGTTTTAAACAGAGA
GGAATCTTTGCAGCTAATGGACCTTCTAGGTCTTGAAAGGAGTGGGAATTGGCTCCGGTGCCCGTCAGTG
GGCAGAGCGC
